Addgene plasmid #62868: pJW4.12
Purpose: Bacterial expression of MBP-PPTR-1
Depositing lab: Geraldine Seydoux. Depositing organization: Johns Hopkins University and School of Medicine. Publication: Regulation of RNA granule dynamics by phosphorylation of serine-rich, intrinsically disordered proteins in C. elegans. Wang JT, Smith J, Chen BC, Schmidt H, Rasoloson D, Paix A, Lambrus BG, Calidas D, Betzig E, Seydoux G. Elife. 2014 Dec 23;4. doi: 10.7554/eLife.04591. PubMed 25535836.
Backbone
  Vector backbone: pMAL-c2X Gateway compatible destination vector
  Backbone size w/o insert (bp): 8356
  Vector type: Bacterial Expression
Growth in bacteria
  Bacterial resistance: Ampicillin, 100 μg/mL
  Growth temperature: 37°C
  Growth strain: DH5alpha
  Copy number: Unknown
Gene/Insert
  Gene/Insert name: MBP-PPTR-1
  Species: C. elegans (nematode)
  Insert size (bp): 1631
  Tag / fusion protein: MBP (N terminal on backbone)
  Cloning method: Gateway Cloning
  Sequencing primers: 5′ MBP-F
Terms and licenses: Academic/Nonprofit Terms; Industry Terms: Not Available to Industry
How to cite: pJW4.12 was a gift from Geraldine Seydoux (Addgene plasmid # 62868 ; http://n2t.net/addgene:62868 ; RRID:Addgene_62868)
