[The description below was written by a language model from this plasmid's Addgene catalogue record and pLannotate feature annotations shown in this document.]
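Description:
pJW4.12 is a bacterial expression plasmid for producing the C. elegans protein PPTR-1 as an N-terminal maltose-binding protein (MBP) fusion in E. coli. It is built on a Gateway-adapted version of pMAL-c2X, and the pptr-1 coding sequence sits between attB1 and attB2 sites, the scars left after recombinational transfer of the insert into the destination vector. The plasmid is propagated through a ColE1/pMB1-type origin accompanied by the pBR322 bom region and the rop gene, which moderates copy number (the catalogue lists copy number as unknown). Selection is by ampicillin resistance from the bla gene. An M13 phage origin is also present, which in principle allows single-stranded DNA production.

Expression is driven by the hybrid tac promoter with a downstream lac operator. The plasmid carries its own lacI gene under the up-mutated lacIq promoter, so transcription stays repressed until it is induced with IPTG. The malE sequence lacks a signal peptide, so the MBP-PPTR-1 fusion remains in the cytoplasm. MBP commonly aids solubility and permits affinity purification on amylose resin. Downstream of the insert are remnants of the polylinker and a lacZα fragment from the parent vector, followed by the rrnB T1 and T2 terminators.

PPTR-1 is annotated as a probable regulatory subunit of the LET-92 serine/threonine phosphatase, with roles in insulin pathway signalling and in asymmetric segregation of P granule components in the embryo. Beyond bacterial expression of MBP-PPTR-1, the record does not specify how the recombinant protein is used, though the associated study concerns phosphorylation-dependent regulation of RNA granule dynamics.
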