Features (pLannotate 1.2.2; 22 found; start..end, strand, type, name):
      3..80      +  promoter       lacIq promoter: lacI (mutant); In the lacIq allele, a single base change in the promoter boosts expression of the lacI gene about 10-fold.
     81..1163    +  CDS            lacI: lac repressor; lacI; The lac repressor binds to the lac operator to inhibit transcription in E. coli. This inhibition can be relieved by adding lactose or isopropyl-β-D-thiogalactopyranoside (IPTG).
   1176..1197    +  protein_bind   CAP binding site: CAP binding activates transcription in the presence of cAMP. E. coli catabolite activator protein
   1216..1233    +  promoter       tet promoter (fragment): E. coli promoter for tetracycline efflux protein gene
   1406..1434    +  promoter       tac promoter: strong E. coli promoter; hybrid between the trp and lac UV5 promoters
   1442..1458    +  protein_bind   lac operator: The lac repressor binds to the lac operator to inhibit transcription in E. coli. This inhibition can be relieved by adding lactose or isopropyl-β-D-thiogalactopyranoside (IPTG). lac repressor encoded by lacI
   1528..2628    +  CDS            MBP: maltose binding protein from E. coli; malE (mutated); This version of the gene does not encode a signal sequence, so MBP will remain in the cytosol.
   2692..2716    +  protein_bind   attB1: mutant version of attB; recombination site for the Gateway® BP reaction BP Clonase™
   2719..4344    +  CDS            pptr-1: 2A51_CAEEL - Experimental evidence at protein level: Swiss-Prot protein existence level 1. Probable regulatory subunit of serine/threonine-protein phosphatase let-92 which negatively regulates the insulin receptor signaling cascade composed of daf-2, age-1, akt-1, akt-2 and sgk-1 by promoting the dephosphorylation of akt-1 on 'Thr-350' (PubMed:19249087). Negatively regulates several functions controlled by the insulin pathway including dauer formation, lifespan, fat storage and stress resistance (PubMed:19249087). Plays a role in the asymmetric segregation of the P granule components during em
   4349..4373    -  protein_bind   attB2: mutant version of attB; recombination site for the Gateway® BP reaction BP Clonase™
   4389..4415    +  misc_feature   MCS (fragment): pUC18/19 multiple cloning site
   4423..4577    +  CDS            lacZα (fragment): LacZα fragment of β-galactosidase; lacZ fragment
   4670..4785    +  ncRNA          5S rRNA: Accession: RF00001 - 5S ribosomal RNA
   4789..4875    +  terminator     rrnB T1 terminator: Escherichia coli rrnB; transcription terminator T1 from the E. coli rrnB gene
   4967..4994    +  terminator     rrnB T2 terminator: transcription terminator T2 from the E. coli rrnB gene
   5013..5104    +  promoter       AmpR promoter: bla
   5105..5965    +  CDS            AmpR: β-lactamase; bla; confers resistance to ampicillin, carbenicillin, and related antibiotics
   6007..6520    -  rep_origin     M13 ori (sequence partly withheld): M13 bacteriophage origin of replication; arrow indicates direction of (+) strand synthesis
   6631..7219    +  rep_origin     ori: high-copy-number ColE1/pMB1/pBR322/pUC origin of replication
   7405..7547    -  misc_feature   bom: basis of mobility region from pBR322
   7649..7840    -  CDS            rop: Rop protein, which maintains plasmids at low copy number; rop
   7857..8237    +  CDS            YPB1_ECOLX: Protein predicted: Swiss-Prot protein existence level 4. From Escherichia coli.
>Addgene plasmid #62868 | pJW4.12 | depositor full sequence | sequence record 104099 | pJW4.12 sequence 8333 bps
CCGACACCATCGAATGGTGCAAAACCTTTCGCGGTATGGCATGATAGCGCCCGGAAGAGAGTCAATTCAG
GGTGGTGAATGTGAAACCAGTAACGTTATACGATGTCGCAGAGTATGCCGGTGTCTCTTATCAGACCGTT
TCCCGCGTGGTGAACCAGGCCAGCCACGTTTCTGCGAAAACGCGGGAAAAAGTGGAAGCGGCGATGGCGG
AGCTGAATTACATTCCCAACCGCGTGGCACAACAACTGGCGGGCAAACAGTCGTTGCTGATTGGCGTTGC
CACCTCCAGTCTGGCCCTGCACGCGCCGTCGCAAATTGTCGCGGCGATTAAATCTCGCGCCGATCAACTG
GGTGCCAGCGTGGTGGTGTCGATGGTAGAACGAAGCGGCGTCGAAGCCTGTAAAGCGGCGGTGCACAATC
TTCTCGCGCAACGCGTCAGTGGGCTGATCATTAACTATCCGCTGGATGACCAGGATGCCATTGCTGTGGA
AGCTGCCTGCACTAATGTTCCGGCGTTATTTCTTGATGTCTCTGACCAGACACCCATCAACAGTATTATT
TTCTCCCATGAAGACGGTACGCGACTGGGCGTGGAGCATCTGGTCGCATTGGGTCACCAGCAAATCGCGC
TGTTAGCGGGCCCATTAAGTTCTGTCTCGGCGCGTCTGCGTCTGGCTGGCTGGCATAAATATCTCACTCG
CAATCAAATTCAGCCGATAGCGGAACGGGAAGGCGACTGGAGTGCCATGTCCGGTTTTCAACAAACCATG
CAAATGCTGAATGAGGGCATCGTTCCCACTGCGATGCTGGTTGCCAACGATCAGATGGCGCTGGGCGCAA
TGCGCGCCATTACCGAGTCCGGGCTGCGCGTTGGTGCGGATATCTCGGTAGTGGGATACGACGATACCGA
AGACAGCTCATGTTATATCCCGCCGTTAACCACCATCAAACAGGATTTTCGCCTGCTGGGGCAAACCAGC
GTGGACCGCTTGCTGCAACTCTCTCAGGGCCAGGCGGTGAAGGGCAATCAGCTGTTGCCCGTCTCACTGG
TGAAAAGAAAAACCACCCTGGCGCCCAATACGCAAACCGCCTCTCCCCGCGCGTTGGCCGATTCATTAAT
GCAGCTGGCACGACAGGTTTCCCGACTGGAAAGCGGGCAGTGAGCGCAACGCAATTAATGTAAGTTAGCT
CACTCATTAGGCACAATTCTCATGTTTGACAGCTTATCATCGACTGCACGGTGCACCAATGCTTCTGGCG
TCAGGCAGCCATCGGAAGCTGTGGTATGGCTGTGCAGGTCGTAAATCACTGCATAATTCGTGTCGCTCAA
GGCGCACTCCCGTTCTGGATAATGTTTTTTGCGCCGACATCATAACGGTTCTGGCAAATATTCTGAAATG
AGCTGTTGACAATTAATCATCGGCTCGTATAATGTGTGGAATTGTGAGCGGATAACAATTTCACACAGGA
AACAGCCAGTCCGTTTAGGTGTTTTCACGAGCACTTCACCAACAAGGACCATAGCATATGAAAATCGAAG
AAGGTAAACTGGTAATCTGGATTAACGGCGATAAAGGCTATAACGGTCTCGCTGAAGTCGGTAAGAAATT
CGAGAAAGATACCGGAATTAAAGTCACCGTTGAGCATCCGGATAAACTGGAAGAGAAATTCCCACAGGTT
GCGGCAACTGGCGATGGCCCTGACATTATCTTCTGGGCACACGACCGCTTTGGTGGCTACGCTCAATCTG
GCCTGTTGGCTGAAATCACCCCGGACAAAGCGTTCCAGGACAAGCTGTATCCGTTTACCTGGGATGCCGT
ACGTTACAACGGCAAGCTGATTGCTTACCCGATCGCTGTTGAAGCGTTATCGCTGATTTATAACAAAGAT
CTGCTGCCGAACCCGCCAAAAACCTGGGAAGAGATCCCGGCGCTGGATAAAGAACTGAAAGCGAAAGGTA
AGAGCGCGCTGATGTTCAACCTGCAAGAACCGTACTTCACCTGGCCGCTGATTGCTGCTGACGGGGGTTA
TGCGTTCAAGTATGAAAACGGCAAGTACGACATTAAAGACGTGGGCGTGGATAACGCTGGCGCGAAAGCG
GGTCTGACCTTCCTGGTTGACCTGATTAAAAACAAACACATGAATGCAGACACCGATTACTCCATCGCAG
AAGCTGCCTTTAATAAAGGCGAAACAGCGATGACCATCAACGGCCCGTGGGCATGGTCCAACATCGACAC
CAGCAAAGTGAATTATGGTGTAACGGTACTGCCGACCTTCAAGGGTCAACCATCCAAACCGTTCGTTGGC
GTGCTGAGCGCAGGTATTAACGCCGCCAGTCCGAACAAAGAGCTGGCAAAAGAGTTCCTCGAAAACTATC
TGCTGACTGATGAAGGTCTGGAAGCGGTTAATAAAGACAAACCGCTGGGTGCCGTAGCGCTGAAGTCTTA
CGAGGAAGAGTTGGCGAAAGATCCACGTATTGCCGCCACTATGGAAAACGCCCAGAAAGGTGAAATCATG
CCGAACATCCCGCAGATGTCCGCTTTCTGGTATGCCGTGCGTACTGCGGTGATCAACGCCGCCAGCGGTC
GTCAGACTGTCGATGAAGCCCTGAAAGACGCGCAGACTAATTCGAGCTCGAACAACAACAACAATAACAA
TAACAACAACCTCGGGATCGAGGGAAGGATCACAAGTTTGTACAAAAAAGCAGGCTTAATGCACGGAAGC
GGGCACAGTCTAACGGGCGCTCCGCATCAAATTCCGCCGCCACGGACACAGGGAGCCGCCACCGGTGGCC
AACAACTCTCGGCGACAGCTAATCAATTTGTTGATAAAATCGATCCGTTCCATAATAAAAGAGGAACTTC
TAGACGATTGCGCATCAACAACAGCAGCCGATATAATGTTGATTCGGCTCAAGAACTCGTACAATTGGCG
CTCATCAAAGATACTGCTGCAAATGAGCAACCGGCTCTCGTTATCGAAAAGCTCGTCCAATGTCAGCACG
TATTCGATTTCTATGATCCAGTAGCTCAACTGAAATGCAAAGAAATCAAAAGAGCAGCTCTAAATGAGCT
CATCGATCACATTACATCGACAAAAGGAGCAATTGTTGAGACAATTTATCCGGCTGTCATTAAAATGGTT
GCCAAGAATATATTCCGTGTACTTCCACCATCAGAAAATTGTGAATTTGATCCAGAAGAGGATGAACCGA
CTTTAGAAGTCTCGTGGCCACATTTACAGCTTGTCTACGAGCTCTTCCTGAGATTCCTTGAGTCGCCAGA
TTTCCAAGCTTCAATCGGTAAAAAGTATATTGATCAGAGATTTGTGCTCAAGCTGCTCGATTTATTCGAT
TCGGAGGATCCACGTGAACGAGACTTTTTGAAGACGGTTCTTCATCGTATTTACGGAAAATTTTTGGGCC
TTCGGGCTTTTATTCGCAAACATATCAATAATATGTTTTTGAGATTCGTATACGAAACGGACTCATTCAA
CGGTGTCGGTGAGCTTCTCGAGATTCTTGGCTCAATTATAAACGGATTTGCTCTTCCATTGAAGCAAGAG
CACAAGGTTTTCCTTGTAAAAGTTCTTCTACCATTGCACAAACCGAAATGCTTATCACTGTATCATGCAC
AGCTCGCCTACTGCGTCGTTCAATTCATCGAAAAAGACTCATCACTGACTCCACAAGTTTTTGAGGCTCT
GCTCAAATTTTGGCCTCGAACATGTAGCAGCAAGGAGGTTATGTTCCTGGGTGAAGTGGAGGAAATTCTC
GACATTATCGAACCGGAACAATTCAAAAAGATTATCGATCCATTATTCCGTCAATTGGCCAAATGTGTCA
GTAGTCCACATTTTCAAGTTGCTGAACGGGCTCTCTACTTTTGGAATAATGAATATATATTGTCATTAAT
TGAGGATACAAGCAGTTTGGTGATGCCGATTATGTTCCCAGCGCTCTATCGGATTTCCAAAGAGCACTGG
AATCAAACAATTGTTGCACTTGTCTATAATGTACTCAAAACTTTTATGGAAATGAATGGAAAACTGTTTG
ATGAGCTTACTTCTACGTACAAAGGTGAACGATTGCGGGAAAAGCAACGAGAAAAGGATCGTGATGCTTT
TTGGAAGAAAATGGAAGCTCTTGAATTGAATCCACCGGCTGAAGGAAAAGAAGTGACACCTTCGTTGTTT
CCAGAGAAGTTGACTGATTATTTGAAGAAGGACGGTCCAAATATGACGCCACTGCCAGTTGCAACTGCAG
GTGGCGGTGATAAATCTCCATCTGTAGTGAAGAAATCGTCAACAGGATCAGAAACGACGACGCCGGCTAA
AAAATAAGACCCAGCTTTCTTGTACAAAGTGGTGATATTTCAGAATTCGGATCCTCTAGAGTCGACCTGC
AGGCAAGCTTGGCACTGGCCGTCGTTTTACAACGTCGTGACTGGGAAAACCCTGGCGTTACCCAACTTAA
TCGCCTTGCAGCACATCCCCCTTTCGCCAGCTGGCGTAATAGCGAAGAGGCCCGCACCGATCGCCCTTCC
CAACAGTTGCGCAGCCTGAATGGCGAATGGCAGCTTGGCTGTTTTGGCGGATGAGATAAGATTTTCAGCC
TGATACAGATTAAATCAGAACGCAGAAGCGGTCTGATAAAACAGAATTTGCCTGGCGGCAGTAGCGCGGT
GGTCCCACCTGACCCCATGCCGAACTCAGAAGTGAAACGCCGTAGCGCCGATGGTAGTGTGGGGTCTCCC
CATGCGAGAGTAGGGAACTGCCAGGCATCAAATAAAACGAAAGGCTCAGTCGAAAGACTGGGCCTTTCGT
TTTATCTGTTGTTTGTCGGTGAACGCTCTCCTGAGTAGGACAAATCCGCCGGGAGCGGATTTGAACGTTG
CGAAGCAACGGCCCGGAGGGTGGCGGGCAGGACGCCCGCCATAAACTGCCAGGCATCAAATTAAGCAGAA
GGCCATCCTGACGGATGGCCTTTTTGCGTTTCTACAAACTCTTTTGTTTATTTTTCTAAATACATTCAAA
TATGTATCCGCTCATGAGACAATAACCCTGATAAATGCTTCAATAATATTGAAAAAGGAAGAGTATGAGT
ATTCAACATTTCCGTGTCGCCCTTATTCCCTTTTTTGCGGCATTTTGCCTTCCTGTTTTTGCTCACCCAG
AAACGCTGGTGAAAGTAAAAGATGCTGAAGATCAGTTGGGTGCACGAGTGGGTTACATCGAACTGGATCT
CAACAGCGGTAAGATCCTTGAGAGTTTTCGCCCCGAAGAACGTTTCCCAATGATGAGCACTTTTAAAGTT
CTGCTATGTGGCGCGGTATTATCCCGTGTTGACGCCGGGCAAGAGCAACTCGGTCGCCGCATACACTATT
CTCAGAATGACTTGGTTGAGTACTCACCAGTCACAGAAAAGCATCTTACGGATGGCATGACAGTAAGAGA
ATTATGCAGTGCTGCCATAACCATGAGTGATAACACTGCGGCCAACTTACTTCTGACAACGATCGGAGGA
CCGAAGGAGCTAACCGCTTTTTTGCACAACATGGGGGATCATGTAACTCGCCTTGATCGTTGGGAACCGG
AGCTGAATGAAGCCATACCAAACGACGAGCGTGACACCACGATGCCTGTAGCAATGGCAACAACGTTGCG
CAAACTATTAACTGGCGAACTACTTACTCTAGCTTCCCGGCAACAATTAATAGACTGGATGGAGGCGGAT
AAAGTTGCAGGACCACTTCTGCGCTCGGCCCTTCCGGCTGGCTGGTTTATTGCTGATAAATCTGGAGCCG
GTGAGCGTGGGTCTCGCGGTATCATTGCAGCACTGGGGCCAGATGGTAAGCCCTCCCGTATCGTAGTTAT
CTACACGACGGGGAGTCAGGCAACTATGGATGAACGAAATAGACAGATCGCTGAGATAGGTGCCTCACTG
ATTAAGCATTGGTAACTGTCAGACCAAGTTTACTCATATATACTTTAGATTGATT
[38 nt withheld, positions 6006-6043]
A
[37 nt withheld, positions 6045-6081]
ATTTTGTTAAAATTCGCGTTAAATTTTTGTTAAATCAGCTCATTTTTTAACCAATAGGCCGAAATCGGCA
AAATCCCTTATAAATCAAAAGAATAGACCGAGATAGGGT
[37 nt withheld, positions 6191-6227]
AAAGAACGTGGACTCCAACGTCAAAGG
[141 nt withheld, positions 6255-6395]
G
[125 nt withheld, positions 6397-6521]
AAAGGATCTAGGTGAAGATCCTTTTTGATAATCTCATGACCAAAATCCCTTAACGTGAGTTTTCGTTCCA
CTGAGCGTCAGACCCCGTAGAAAAGATCAAAGGATCTTCTTGAGATCCTTTTTTTCTGCGCGTAATCTGC
TGCTTGCAAACAAAAAAACCACCGCTACCAGCGGTGGTTTGTTTGCCGGATCAAGAGCTACCAACTCTTT
TTCCGAAGGTAACTGGCTTCAGCAGAGCGCAGATACCAAATACTGTCCTTCTAGTGTAGCCGTAGTTAGG
CCACCACTTCAAGAACTCTGTAGCACCGCCTACATACCTCGCTCTGCTAATCCTGTTACCAGTGGCTGCT
GCCAGTGGCGATAAGTCGTGTCTTACCGGGTTGGACTCAAGACGATAGTTACCGGATAAGGCGCAGCGGT
CGGGCTGAACGGGGGGTTCGTGCACACAGCCCAGCTTGGAGCGAACGACCTACACCGAACTGAGATACCT
ACAGCGTGAGCTATGAGAAAGCGCCACGCTTCCCGAAGGGAGAAAGGCGGACAGGTATCCGGTAAGCGGC
AGGGTCGGAACAGGAGAGCGCACGAGGGAGCTTCCAGGGGGAAACGCCTGGTATCTTTATAGTCCTGTCG
GGTTTCGCCACCTCTGACTTGAGCGTCGATTTTTGTGATGCTCGTCAGGGGGGCGGAGCCTATGGAAAAA
CGCCAGCAACGCGGCCTTTTTACGGTTCCTGGCCTTTTGCTGGCCTTTTGCTCACATGTTCTTTCCTGCG
TTATCCCCTGATTCTGTGGATAACCGTATTACCGCCTTTGAGTGAGCTGATACCGCTCGCCGCAGCCGAA
CGACCGAGCGCAGCGAGTCAGTGAGCGAGGAAGCGGAAGAGCGCCTGATGCGGTATTTTCTCCTTACGCA
TCTGTGCGGTATTTCACACCGCATATATGGTGCACTCTCAGTACAATCTGCTCTGATGCCGCATAGTTAA
GCCAGTATACACTCCGCTATCGCTACGTGACTGGGTCATGGCTGCGCCCCGACACCCGCCAACACCCGCT
GACGCGCCCTGACGGGCTTGTCTGCTCCCGGCATCCGCTTACAGACAAGCTGTGACCGTCTCCGGGAGCT
GCATGTGTCAGAGGTTTTCACCGTCATCACCGAAACGCGCGAGGCAGCTGCGGTAAAGCTCATCAGCGTG
GTCGTGCAGCGATTCACAGATGTCTGCCTGTTCATCCGCGTCCAGCTCGTTGAGTTTCTCCAGAAGCGTT
AATGTCTGGCTTCTGATAAAGCGGGCCATGTTAAGGGCGGTTTTTTCCTGTTTGGTCACTGATGCCTCCG
TGTAAGGGGGATTTCTGTTCATGGGGGTAATGATACCGATGAAACGAGAGAGGATGCTCACGATACGGGT
TACTGATGATGAACATGCCCGGTTACTGGAACGTTGTGAGGGTAAACAACTGGCGGTATGGATGCGGCGG
GACCAGAGAAAAATCACTCAGGGTCAATGCCAGCGCTTCGTTAATACAGATGTAGGTGTTCCACAGGGTA
GCCAGCAGCATCCTGCGATGCAGATCCGGAACATAATGGTGCAGGGCGCTGACTTCCGCGTTTCCAGACT
TTACGAAACACGGAAACCGAAGACCATTCATGTTGTTGCTCAGGTCGCAGACGTTTTGCAGCAGCAGTCG
CTTCACGTTCGCTCGCGTATCGGTGATTCATTCTGCTAACCAGTAAGGCAACCCCGCCAGCCTAGCCGGG
TCCTCAACGACAGGAGCACGATCATGCGCACCCGTGGCCAGGACCCAACGCTGCCCGAAATT
