>Addgene plasmid #62868 | pJW4.12 | addgene partial sequence | sequence record 107333 | M13pUC-Fwd 5'-CCCAGTCACGACGTTGTAAAACG-3'
CCTGCAGGTCGACTCTAGAGGATCCGAATTCTGAAATATCACCACTTTGTACAAGAAAGCTGGGTCTTAT
TTTTTAGCCGGCGTCGTCGTTTCTGATCCTGTTGACGATTTCTTCACTACAGATGGAGATTTATCACCGC
CACCTGCAGTTGCAACTGGCAGTGGCGTCATATTTGGACCGTCCTTCTTCAAATAATCAGTCAACTTCTC
TGGAAACAACGAAGGTGTCACTTCTTTTCCTTCAGCCGGTGGATTCAATTCAAGAGCTTCCATTTTCTTC
CAAAAAGCATCACGATCCTTTTCTCGTTGCTTTTCCCGCAATCGTTCACCTTTGTACGTAGAAGTAAGCT
CATCAAACAGTTTTCCATTCATTTCCATAAAAGTTTTGAGTACATTATAGACAAGTGCAACAATTGTTTG
ATTCCAGTGCTCTTTGGAAATCCGATAGAGCGCTGGGAACATAATCGGCATCACCAAACTGCTTGTATCC
TCAATTAATGACAATATATATTCATTATTCCAAAAGTAGAGAGCCCGTTCAGCAACTTGAAAATGTGGAC
TACTGACACATTTGGCCAATTGACGGAATAATGGATCGATAATCTTTTTGAATTG
