>Addgene plasmid #62868 | pJW4.12 | addgene partial sequence | sequence record 108008 | pLIC-B4-F 5'-CGTCAGACTGTCGATGAAGCCC-3'
TAATTCGAGCTCGAACAACAACAACAATAACAATAACAACAACCTCGGGATCGAGGGAAGGATCACAAGT
TTGTACAAAAAAGCAGGCTTAATGCACGGAAGCGGGCACAGTCTAACGGGCGCTCCGCATCAAATTCCGC
CGCCACGGACACAGGGAGCCGCCACCGGTGGCCAACAACTCTCGGCGACAGCTAATCAATTTGTTGATAA
AATCGATCCGTTCCATAATAAAAGAGGAACTTCTAGACGATTGCGCATCAACAACAGCAGCCGATATAAT
GTTGATTCGGCTCAAGAACTCGTACAATTGGCGCTCATCAAAGATACTGCTGCAAATGAGCAACCGGCTC
TCGTTATCGAAAAGCTCGTCCAATGTCAGCACGTATTCGATTTCTATGATCCAGTAGCTCAACTGAAATG
CAAAGAAATCAAAAGAGCAGCTCTAAATGAGCTCATCGATCACATTACATCGACAAAAGGAGCAATTGTT
GAGACAATTTATCCGGCTGTCATTAAAATGGTTGCCAAGAATATATTCCGTGTACTTCCACCATCAGAAA
ATTGTGAATTTGATCCAGAAGAGGATGAACCGACTTTAGAAGTCTCGTGGCCACATTTACAGCTTGTCTA
CGAGCTCTTCCTGAGATTCCTTGAGTCGCCAGATTTCCAAGCTTCAATCGGTAAAAAGTATATTGATCAG
AGATTTGTGCTCAAGCTGCTCGATTTATTCGATTCGGAGGATCCACGTGAACGAGACTTTTTGAAGACGG
TTCTTCATCGTATTTACGGAAAATTTTTGGGCCTTCGGGCTTTTATTCGCAAACATATCAATAATATGTT
TTTGAGATTCGTATACGAAACGGACTCATTCAACGGTGTCGGTGAGCTTCTCGAGATTCTTGGCTCAATT
ATAAACGGATT
